>Addgene plasmid #245307 | pET-p120RasGAP-714-1047-WT | addgene full sequence | sequence record 486461 | Addgene NGS Result
TTGAGATCCTTTTTTTCTGCGCGTAATCTGCTGCTTGCAAACAAAAAAACCACCGCTACCAGCGGTGGTT
TGTTTGCCGGATCAAGAGCTACCAACTCTTTTTCCGAAGGTAACTGGCTTCAGCAGAGCGCAGATACCAA
ATACTGTCCTTCTAGTGTAGCCGTAGTTAGGCCACCACTTCAAGAACTCTGTAGCACCGCCTACATACCT
CGCTCTGCTAATCCTGTTACCAGTGGCTGCTGCCAGTGGCGATAAGTCGTGTCTTACCGGGTTGGACTCA
AGACGATAGTTACCGGATAAGGCGCAGCGGTCGGGCTGAACGGGGGGTTCGTGCACACAGCCCAGCTTGG
AGCGAACGACCTACACCGAACTGAGATACCTACAGCGTGAGCTATGAGAAAGCGCCACGCTTCCCGAAGG
GAGAAAGGCGGACAGGTATCCGGTAAGCGGCAGGGTCGGAACAGGAGAGCGCACGAGGGAGCTTCCAGGG
GGAAACGCCTGGTATCTTTATAGTCCTGTCGGGTTTCGCCACCTCTGACTTGAGCGTCGATTTTTGTGAT
GCTCGTCAGGGGGGCGGAGCCTATGGAAAAACGCCAGCAACGCGGCCTTTTTACGGTTCCTGGCCTTTTG
CTGGCCTTTTGCTCACATGTTCTTTCCTGCGTTATCCCCTGATTCTGTGGATAACCGTATTACCGCCTTT
GAGTGAGCTGATACCGCTCGCCGCAGCCGAACGACCGAGCGCAGCGAGTCAGTGAGCGAGGAAGCGGAAG
AGCGCCTGATGCGGTATTTTCTCCTTACGCATCTGTGCGGTATTTCACACCGCAATGGTGCACTCTCAGT
ACAATCTGCTCTGATGCCGCATAGTTAAGCCAGTATACACTCCGCTATCGCTACGTGACTGGGTCATGGC
TGCGCCCCGACACCCGCCAACACCCGCTGACGCGCCCTGACGGGCTTGTCTGCTCCCGGCATCCGCTTAC
AGACAAGCTGTGACCGTCTCCGGGAGCTGCATGTGTCAGAGGTTTTCACCGTCATCACCGAAACGCGCGA
GGCAGCTGCGGTAAAGCTCATCAGCGTGGTCGTGAAGCGATTCACAGATGTCTGCCTGTTCATCCGCGTC
CAGCTCGTTGAGTTTCTCCAGAAGCGTTAATGTCTGGCTTCTGATAAAGCGGGCCATGTTAAGGGCGGTT
TTTTCCTGTTTGGTCACTGATGCCTCCGTGTAAGGGGGATTTCTGTTCATGGGGGTAATGATACCGATGA
AACGAGAGAGGATGCTCACGATACGGGTTACTGATGATGAACATGCCCGGTTACTGGAACGTTGTGAGGG
TAAACAACTGGCGGTATGGATGCGGCGGGACCAGAGAAAAATCACTCAGGGTCAATGCCAGCGCTTCGTT
AATACAGATGTAGGTGTTCCACAGGGTAGCCAGCAGCATCCTGCGATGCAGATCCGGAACATAATGGTGC
AGGGCGCTGACTTCCGCGTTTCCAGACTTTACGAAACACGGAAACCGAAGACCATTCATGTTGTTGCTCA
GGTCGCAGACGTTTTGCAGCAGCAGTCGCTTCACGTTCGCTCGCGTATCGGTGATTCATTCTGCTAACCA
GTAAGGCAACCCCGCCAGCCTAGCCGGGTCCTCAACGACAGGAGCACGATCATGCGCACCCGTGGGGCCG
CCATGCCGGCGATAATGGCCTGCTTCTCGCCGAAACGTTTGGTGGCGGGACCAGTGACGAAGGCTTGAGC
GAGGGCGTGCAAGATTCCGAATACCGCAAGCGACAGGCCGATCATCGTCGCGCTCCAGCGAAAGCGGTCC
TCGCCGAAAATGACCCAGAGCGCTGCCGGCACCTGTCCTACGAGTTGCATGATAAAGAAGACAGTCATAA
GTGCGGCGACGATAGTCATGCCCCGCGCCCACCGGAAGGAGCTGACTGGGTTGAAGGCTCTCAAGGGCAT
CGGTCGAGATCCCGGTGCCTAATGAGTGAGCTAACTTACATTAATTGCGTTGCGCTCACTGCCCGCTTTC
CAGTCGGGAAACCTGTCGTGCCAGCTGCATTAATGAATCGGCCAACGCGCGGGGAGAGGCGGTTTGCGTA
TTGGGCGCCAGGGTGGTTTTTCTTTTCACCAGTGAGACGGGCAACAGCTGATTGCCCTTCACCGCCTGGC
CCTGAGAGAGTTGCAGCAAGCGGTCCACGCTGGTTTGCCCCAGCAGGCGAAAATCCTGTTTGATGGTGGT
TAACGGCGGGATATAACATGAGCTGTCTTCGGTATCGTCGTATCCCACTACCGAGATGTCCGCACCAACG
CGCAGCCCGGACTCGGTAATGGCGCGCATTGCGCCCAGCGCCATCTGATCGTTGGCAACCAGCATCGCAG
TGGGAACGATGCCCTCATTCAGCATTTGCATGGTTTGTTGAAAACCGGACATGGCACTCCAGTCGCCTTC
CCGTTCCGCTATCGGCTGAATTTGATTGCGAGTGAGATATTTATGCCAGCCAGCCAGACGCAGACGCGCC
GAGACAGAACTTAATGGGCCCGCTAACAGCGCGATTTGCTGGTGACCCAATGCGACCAGATGCTCCACGC
CCAGTCGCGTACCGTCTTCATGGGAGAAAATAATACTGTTGATGGGTGTCTGGTCAGAGACATCAAGAAA
TAACGCCGGAACATTAGTGCAGGCAGCTTCCACAGCAATGGCATCCTGGTCATCCAGCGGATAGTTAATG
ATCAGCCCACTGACGCGTTGCGCGAGAAGATTGTGCACCGCCGCTTTACAGGCTTCGACGCCGCTTCGTT
CTACCATCGACACCACCACGCTGGCACCCAGTTGATCGGCGCGAGATTTAATCGCCGCGACAATTTGCGA
CGGCGCGTGCAGGGCCAGACTGGAGGTGGCAACGCCAATCAGCAACGACTGTTTGCCCGCCAGTTGTTGT
GCCACGCGGTTGGGAATGTAATTCAGCTCCGCCATCGCCGCTTCCACTTTTTCCCGCGTTTTCGCAGAAA
CGTGGCTGGCCTGGTTCACCACGCGGGAAACGGTCTGATAAGAGACACCGGCATACTCTGCGACATCGTA
TAACGTTACTGGTTTCACATTCACCACCCTGAATTGACTCTCTTCCGGGCGCTATCATGCCATACCGCGA
AAGGTTTTGCGCCATTCGATGGTGTCCGGGATCTCGACGCTCTCCCTTATGCGACTCCTGCATTAGGAAG
CAGCCCAGTAGTAGGTTGAGGCCGTTGAGCACCGCCGCCGCAAGGAATGGTGCATGCAAGGAGATGGCGC
CCAACAGTCCCCCGGCCACGGGGCCTGCCACCATACCCACGCCGAAACAAGCGCTCATGAGCCCGAAGTG
GCGAGCCCGATCTTCCCCATCGGTGATGTCGGCGATATAGGCGCCAGCAACCGCACCTGTGGCGCCGGTG
ATGCCGGCCACGATGCGTCCGGCGTAGAGGATCGAGATCGATCTCGATCCCGCGAAATTAATACGACTCA
CTATAGGGGAATTGTGAGCGGATAACAATTCCCCTCTAGATTTAAATTAACTTTAAGAAGGAGATATACA
TATGCATCACCACCATCACCATGGATCGCTGGTTCCGAGATCTGAAAACCTGTATTTTCAGGGATCCATG
GAAAAAATCATGCCAGAAGAAGAGTACAGTGAATTTAAAGAGCTTATACTGCAAAAGGAACTTCATGTAG
TCTATGCTTTATCACATGTATGTGGACAAGACCGAACACTACTGGCCAGCATCCTACTGAGGATTTTTCT
TCACGAAAAGCTTGAATCGTTGTTGTTATGCACACTAAATGACAGAGAAATAAGCATGGAAGATGAAGCC
ACTACCCTATTTCGAGCCACAACACTTGCAAGCACCTTGATGGAGCAGTATATGAAAGCCACTGCTACAC
AGTTTGTTCATCATGCTTTGAAAGACTCTATTTTAAAGATAATGGAAAGCAAGCAGTCTTGTGAGTTAAG
TCCATCAAAGTTAGAAAAAAATGAAGATGTGAACACTAATTTAACACACCTATTGAACATACTTTCAGAG
CTTGTGGAGAAAATATTCATGGCTTCAGAAATACTTCCACCGACATTGAGATATATTTATGGGTGTTTAC
AGAAATCTGTTCAGCATAAGTGGCCTACAAATACCACCATGAGAACAAGAGTTGTTAGTGGTTTTGTTTT
TCTTCGACTCATCTGTCCTGCCATCCTGAATCCACGGATGTTCAATATCATCTCAGATTCTCCAAGTCCT
ATTGCTGCAAGAACACTGATATTAGTGGCTAAATCTGTGCAGAACTTAGCAAATCTTGTGGAATTTGGAG
CTAAGGAGCCCTACATGGAAGGTGTCAATCCATTCATCAAAAGCAACAAACATCGTATGATCATGTTTTT
AGATGAACTTGGGAATGTACCTGAACTTCCGGACACTACAGAGCATTCTAGAACGGACCTGTCCCGTGAT
TTAGCAGCATTGCATGAGATTTGCGTGGCTCATTCAGATGAACTTCGAACGCTCAGTAATGAGCGTGGTG
CACAGCAGCACGTATTGAAAAAGCTTCTGGCTATAACAGAACTGCTTCAACAAAAACAAAACCAGTATAC
AAAAACCAATGATGTCAGGTAGCTCGAGCACCACCACCACCACCACCACCACTAATTGATTAATACCTAG
GCTGCTAAACAAAGCCCGAAAGGAAGCTGAGTTGGCTGCTGCCACCGCTGAGCAATAACTAGCATAACCC
CTTGGGGCCTCTAAACGGGTCTTGAGGGGTTTTTTGCTGAAAGGAGGAACTATATCCGGATTGGCGAATG
GG
[124 nt withheld, positions 4833-4956]
C
[91 nt withheld, positions 4958-5048]
A
[49 nt withheld, positions 5050-5098]
CCTTTGACGTTGGAGTCCACGTTCTTT
[37 nt withheld, positions 5126-5162]
ACCCTATCTCGGTCTATTCTTTTGATTTATAAGGGATTTTGCCGATTTCGGCCTATTGGTTAAAAAATGA
GCTGATTTAACAAAAATTTAACGCGAATTTTAACAAAATATTAACGCTTACAATTTAGGTGGCACTTTTC
GGGGAAATGTGCGCGGAACCCCTATTTGTTTATTTTTCTAAATACATTCAAATATGTATCCGCTCATGAA
TTAATTCTTAGAAAAACTCATCGAGCATCAAATGAAACTGCAATTTATTCATATCAGGATTATCAATACC
ATATTTTTGAAAAAGCCGTTTCTGTAATGAAGGAGAAAACTCACCGAGGCAGTTCCATAGGATGGCAAGA
TCCTGGTATCGGTCTGCGATTCCGACTCGTCCAACATCAATACAACCTATTAATTTCCCCTCGTCAAAAA
TAAGGTTATCAAGTGAGAAATCACCATGAGTGACGACTGAATCCGGTGAGAATGGCAAAAGTTTATGCAT
TTCTTTCCAGACTTGTTCAACAGGCCAGCCATTACGCTCGTCATCAAAATCACTCGCATCAACCAAACCG
TTATTCATTCGTGATTGCGCCTGAGCGAGACGAAATACGCGATCGCTGTTAAAAGGACAATTACAAACAG
GAATCGAATGCAACCGGCGCAGGAACACTGCCAGCGCATCAACAATATTTTCACCTGAATCAGGATATTC
TTCTAATACCTGGAATGCTGTTTTCCCGGGGATCGCAGTGGTGAGTAACCATGCATCATCAGGAGTACGG
ATAAAATGCTTGATGGTCGGAAGAGGCATAAATTCCGTCAGCCAGTTTAGTCTGACCATCTCATCTGTAA
CATCATTGGCAACGCTACCTTTGCCATGTTTCAGAAACAACTCTGGCGCATCGGGCTTCCCATACAATCG
ATAGATTGTCGCACCTGATTGCCCGACATTATCGCGAGCCCATTTATACCCATATAAATCAGCATCCATG
TTGGAATTTAATCGCGGCCTAGAGCAAGACGTTTCCCGTTGAATATGGCTCATAACACCCCTTGTATTAC
TGTTTATGTAAGCAGACAGTTTTATTGTTCATGACCAAAATCCCTTAACGTGAGTTTTCGTTCCACTGAG
CGTCAGACCCCGTAGAAAAGATCAAAGGATCTTC
Features (pLannotate 1.2.2; 20 found; start..end, strand, type, name):
      1..589     +  rep_origin     ori: high-copy-number ColE1/pMB1/pBR322/pUC origin of replication
    775..914     -  misc_feature   bom: basis of mobility region from pBR322
   1016..1207    -  CDS            rop: Rop protein, which maintains plasmids at low copy number; rop
   1224..1604    +  CDS            YPB1_ECOLX: Protein predicted: Swiss-Prot protein existence level 4. From Escherichia coli.
   1676..1967    -  CDS            TcR (fragment): tetracycline efflux protein; tet; confers resistance to tetracycline
   1982..2003    -  protein_bind   CAP binding site: CAP binding activates transcription in the presence of cAMP. E. coli catabolite activator protein
   2016..3098    -  CDS            lacI: lac repressor; lacI; The lac repressor binds to the lac operator to inhibit transcription in E. coli. This inhibition can be relieved by adding lactose or isopropyl-β-D-thiogalactopyranoside (IPTG).
   3099..3176    -  promoter       lacI promoter: lacI
   3184..3463    -  CDS            TcR (fragment): tetracycline efflux protein; tet; confers resistance to tetracycline
   3489..3507    +  promoter       T7 promoter: promoter for bacteriophage T7 RNA polymerase
   3508..3532    +  protein_bind   lac operator: The lac repressor binds to the lac operator to inhibit transcription in E. coli. This inhibition can be relieved by adding lactose or isopropyl-β-D-thiogalactopyranoside (IPTG). lac repressor encoded by lacI
   3547..3564    +  RBS            RBS (fragment): efficient ribosome binding site from bacteriophage T7 gene 10 (Olins and Rangwala, 1989)
   3614..3633    +  CDS            TEV site (fragment): tobacco etch virus (TEV) protease recognition and cleavage site
   3635..4639    +  CDS            RASA1 (fragment): RASA1_HUMAN - Also known as GAP, RASA. Experimental evidence at protein level: Swiss-Prot protein existence level 1. Inhibitory regulator of the Ras-cyclic AMP pathway. Stimulates the GTPase of normal but not oncogenic Ras p21; this stimulation may be further increased in the presence of NCK1. From Homo sapiens (Human).
   4649..4672    +  CDS            9xHis (fragment): 9xHis affinity tag
   4698..4741    +  CDS            SET1 (fragment): solubility-enhancement tag derived from T7 phage gene 10B
   4749..4796    +  terminator     T7 terminator: transcription terminator for bacteriophage T7 RNA polymerase
   4833..5261    +  rep_origin     f1 ori (sequence partly withheld): f1 bacteriophage origin of replication; arrow indicates direction of (+) strand synthesis
   5314..5371    +  promoter       AmpR promoter (fragment): bla
   5380..6195    -  CDS            KanR: aminoglycoside phosphotransferase; aph(3')-Ia; confers resistance to kanamycin in bacteria or G418 (Geneticin®) in eukaryotes
