[The description below was written by a language model from this plasmid's Addgene catalogue record and pLannotate feature annotations shown in this document.]
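Description:
pET-p120RasGAP-714-1047-WT is a 6.3 kb bacterial expression plasmid built on a pET backbone for producing the catalytic GAP domain of human p120RasGAP (RASA1) in E. coli. It replicates from a ColE1/pBR322-type origin accompanied by the bom region and the rop gene, which keeps copy number low, in line with the catalogue's low-copy designation. Selection is by kanamycin through an aph(3')-Ia cassette. An f1 origin is also present. The short tetracycline-resistance fragments flagged in the annotation are non-functional pBR322 remnants flanking the lacI cassette.

The expression cassette uses the T7lac arrangement: a T7 promoter immediately followed by a lac operator, with a plasmid-borne lacI gene supplying repressor. Transcription therefore depends on a host that provides T7 RNA polymerase and is induced with IPTG. A T7 gene 10 ribosome binding site drives translation of an N-terminal 6His tag (listed in the catalogue as backbone-encoded, though not separately annotated in the feature table), followed by a TEV protease site that was added to the backbone so the tag can be removed after affinity purification. The 1,005 bp insert, cloned between BamHI and XhoI, encodes wild-type residues 714–1047, with amino acids 1–713 deleted. Downstream, the annotation picks up a His-tag sequence and a small T7 gene 10-derived fragment ahead of the T7 terminator. These appear to be vector sequence, and the record does not state whether they are translated, since that depends on whether the insert carries its own stop codon.

The purified domain stimulates Ras GTP hydrolysis, and the associated publication uses RasGAP proteins in a rapid fluorescence-based assay of Michaelis-Menten kinetics. This wild-type construct is suited to such enzymology.
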