Addgene plasmid #245307: pET-p120RasGAP-714-1047-WT
Purpose: Expresses GAP domain of human p120RasGAP (residues 714-1047 wild type) in E. coli
Depositing lab: Titus Boggon. Depositing organization: Yale University. Publication: Michaelis-Menten kinetics of RasGAP proteins by a rapid fluorescence-based assay. Paul ME, Vish KJ, Boggon TJ. Methods. 2025 Dec;244:108-117. doi: 10.1016/j.ymeth.2025.09.003. Epub 2025 Sep 8. PubMed 40930400.
Backbone
  Vector backbone: pET
  Backbone size w/o insert (bp): 5403
  Total vector size (bp): 6316
  Modifications to backbone: added TEV cleavage site
  Vector type: Bacterial Expression
Growth in bacteria
  Bacterial resistance: Kanamycin, 50 μg/mL
  Growth temperature: 37°C
  Growth strain: DH5alpha
  Copy number: Low Copy
Gene/Insert
  Gene/Insert name: RASA1 (alt names: p120RasGAP; RasGAP; p120GAP)
  Species: H. sapiens (human)
  Insert size (bp): 1005
  Mutation: deleted amino acids 1-713
  GenBank ID: NM_002890.3
  Entrez Gene: RASA1 (a.k.a. CM-AVM, CMAVM, CMAVM1, GAP, PKWS, RASA, RASGAP, p120, p120GAP, p120RASGAP)
  Promoter: T7lac
  Tag / fusion protein: 6His (N terminal on backbone)
  Cloning method: Restriction Enzyme; 5′ cloning site BamHI (not destroyed); 3′ cloning site XhoI (not destroyed)
  Sequencing primers: 5′ T7; 3′ T7 terminal
Terms and licenses: Academic/Nonprofit Terms; Industry Terms: Not Available to Industry
How to cite: pET-p120RasGAP-714-1047-WT was a gift from Titus Boggon (Addgene plasmid # 245307 ; http://n2t.net/addgene:245307 ; RRID:Addgene_245307)
